Addgene plasmid #108746: pBW2663_pCAG-PV1-PYL-L1-iCre-271C-NLS-BGHpA
Purpose: Expresses aa271 to C-terminus of Cre recombinase fused to PYL CID
Depositing lab: Wilson Wong. Depositing organization: Boston University Main Campus. Publication: High-performance chemical- and light-inducible recombinases in mammalian cells and mice. Weinberg BH, Cho JH, Agarwal Y, Pham NTH, Caraballo LD, Walkosz M, Ortega C, Trexler M, Tague N, Law B, Benman WKJ, Letendre J, Beal J, Wong WW. Nat Commun. 2019 Oct 24;10(1):4845. doi: 10.1038/s41467-019-12800-7. PubMed 31649244.
Backbone
  Vector backbone: pCAGGS
  Vector type: Mammalian Expression, Cre/Lox, Synthetic Biology
Growth in bacteria
  Bacterial resistance: Ampicillin, 100 μg/mL
  Growth temperature: 37°C
  Growth strain: NEB Stable
  Copy number: High Copy
Gene/Insert
  Gene/Insert name: Cre recombinase fragment aa271 to C-terminus
  Species: Synthetic
  Promoter: pCAG
  Tag / fusion protein: PYL (N terminal on insert); NLS (C terminal on insert)
  Cloning method: Restriction Enzyme; 5′ cloning site KpnI (not destroyed); 3′ cloning site EcoRI (not destroyed)
Terms and licenses: Academic/Nonprofit Terms; Industry Terms: Not Available to Industry
Depositor comments: Please visit https://www.biorxiv.org/content/10.1101/747121v1 for bioRxiv preprint.
How to cite: pBW2663_pCAG-PV1-PYL-L1-iCre-271C-NLS-BGHpA was a gift from Wilson Wong (Addgene plasmid # 108746 ; http://n2t.net/addgene:108746 ; RRID:Addgene_108746)
