[The description below was written by a language model from this plasmid's Addgene catalogue record and pLannotate feature annotations shown in this document.]
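Description:
pBW2663_pCAG-PV1-PYL-L1-iCre-271C-NLS-BGHpA is a 6.1 kb mammalian expression plasmid built on the pCAGGS backbone that encodes one half of a chemically inducible split Cre recombinase. It is propagated in E. coli through a high-copy ColE1/pUC-type origin and selected with ampicillin via the β-lactamase gene. The backbone also carries an SV40 origin, SV40 and rabbit β-globin polyadenylation signals, and remnants of lac regulatory sequences, none of which are part of the main expression unit.

The payload is driven by the CAG promoter, annotated here as the CMV immediate-early enhancer, the chicken β-actin promoter and a chimeric β-actin/β-globin intron, which together give strong constitutive expression in many mammalian cell types. The open reading frame begins with a fragment of the Arabidopsis abscisic acid receptor PYL1, which serves as a chemically induced dimerization (CID) domain. It is followed by a linker region (L1 in the name), where the annotation tool detects a short partial match to an HA-tag sequence, and then by the C-terminal portion of Cre running from residue 271 to the end. A C-terminal nuclear localization signal completes the fusion, and the transcript ends at a bovine growth hormone polyadenylation signal. The insert sits between retained KpnI and EcoRI sites.

On its own this Cre fragment is expected to be inactive. PYL binds PP2C-type phosphatase domains in the presence of abscisic acid, so the construct is presumably co-expressed with a complementary N-terminal Cre fragment fused to such a partner, although the record does not name that companion plasmid. Adding the ligand would then bring the halves together and allow recombination at loxP sites, in keeping with the depositors' work on chemical- and light-inducible recombinases in mammalian cells and mice.
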