Features (pLannotate 1.2.2; 21 found; start..end, strand, type, name):
     46..62      -  protein_bind   lac operator: The lac repressor binds to the lac operator to inhibit transcription in E. coli. This inhibition can be relieved by adding lactose or isopropyl-β-D-thiogalactopyranoside (IPTG). lac repressor encoded by lacI
     70..100     -  promoter       lac promoter: promoter for the E. coli lac operon
    115..136     -  protein_bind   CAP binding site: CAP binding activates transcription in the presence of cAMP. E. coli catabolite activator protein
    149..188     -  CDS            lacI (fragment): lac repressor; lacI; The lac repressor binds to the lac operator to inhibit transcription in E. coli. This inhibition can be relieved by adding lactose or isopropyl-β-D-thiogalactopyranoside (IPTG).
    195..217     +  promoter       SV40 promoter (fragment): SV40 enhancer and early promoter
    221..355     +  rep_origin     SV40 ori: SV40 origin of replication
    375..509     +  polyA_signal   SV40 poly(A) signal: SV40 polyadenylation signal
    511..565     -  CDS            lacI (fragment): lac repressor; lacI; The lac repressor binds to the lac operator to inhibit transcription in E. coli. This inhibition can be relieved by adding lactose or isopropyl-β-D-thiogalactopyranoside (IPTG).
    748..1336    -  rep_origin     ori: high-copy-number ColE1/pMB1/pBR322/pUC origin of replication
   1507..2367    -  CDS            AmpR: β-lactamase; bla; confers resistance to ampicillin, carbenicillin, and related antibiotics
   2368..2472    -  promoter       AmpR promoter: bla
   2503..2882    +  enhancer       CMV enhancer: human cytomegalovirus immediate early enhancer
   2884..3159    +  promoter       chicken β-actin promoter: No description available
   3160..4175    +  intron         chimeric intron: chimera between introns from chicken β-actin and rabbit β-globin
   4319..4849    +  CDS            PYL1 (fragment): PYL1_ARATH - Also known as RCAR12. Experimental evidence at protein level: Swiss-Prot protein existence level 1. Receptor for abscisic acid (ABA) required for ABA-mediated responses such as stomatal closure and germination inhibition. Inhibits the activity of group-A protein phosphatases type 2C (PP2Cs) when activated by ABA (PubMed:19407143, PubMed:19855379, PubMed:19893533, PubMed:19898420, PubMed:23844015, PubMed:21658606). Can be activated by both (-)-ABA and (+)-ABA (PubMed:23844015). From Arabidopsis thaliana (Mouse-ear cress).
   4850..4877    +  CDS            3xHA (fragment): three tandem HA epitope tags
   4919..5137    +  CDS            cre (fragment): RECR_BPP1 - Experimental evidence at protein level: Swiss-Prot protein existence level 1. Catalyzes site-specific recombination between two 34-base- pair LOXP sites. Its role is to maintain the phage genome as a monomeric unit-copy plasmid in the lysogenic state. From Escherichia phage P1 (Bacteriophage P1).
   5168..5392    +  polyA_signal   bGH poly(A) signal: bovine growth hormone polyadenylation signal
   5396..5417    +  promoter       SV40 promoter (fragment): SV40 enhancer and early promoter
   5555..5626    +  CDS            HBB (fragment): HBB_PONPY - Experimental evidence at transcript level: Swiss-Prot protein existence level 2. Involved in oxygen transport from the lung to the various peripheral tissues. From Pongo pygmaeus (Bornean orangutan).
   5697..5752    +  polyA_signal   β-globin poly(A) signal: rabbit β-globin polyadenylation signal (Gil and Proudfoot, 1987)
>Addgene plasmid #108746 | pBW2663_pCAG-PV1-PYL-L1-iCre-271C-NLS-BGHpA | depositor full sequence | sequence record 205027 | Full Sequence
CCCAAGCTTGGCGTAATCATGGTCATAGCTGTTTCCTGTGTGAAATTGTTATCCGCTCACAATTCCACAC
AACATACGAGCCGGAAGCATAAAGTGTAAAGCCTGGGGTGCCTAATGAGTGAGCTAACTCACATTAATTG
CGTTGCGCTCACTGCCCGCTTTCCAGTCGGGAAACCTGTCGTGCCAGCGGATCCGCATCTCAATTAGTCA
GCAACCATAGTCCCGCCCCTAACTCCGCCCAGTTCCGCCCATTCTCCGCCCCATGGCTGACTAATTTTTT
TTATTTATGCAGAGGCCGAGGCCGCCTCGGCCTCTGAGCTATTCCAGAAGTAGTGAGGAGGCTTTTTTGG
AGGCCTAGGCTTTTGCAAAAAGCTAACTTGTTTATTGCAGCTTATAATGGTTACAAATAAAGCAATAGCA
TCACAAATTTCACAAATAAAGCATTTTTTTCACTGCATTCTAGTTGTGGTTTGTCCAAACTCATCAATGT
ATCTTATCATGTCTGGATCCGCTGCATTAATGAATCGGCCAACGCGCGGGGAGAGGCGGTTTGCGTATTG
GGCGCTCTTCCGCTTCCTCGCTCACTGACTCGCTGCGCTCGGTCGTTCGGCTGCGGCGAGCGGTATCAGC
TCACTCAAAGGCGGTAATACGGTTATCCACAGAATCAGGGGATAACGCAGGAAAGAACATGTGAGCAAAA
GGCCAGCAAAAGGCCAGGAACCGTAAAAAGGCCGCGTTGCTGGCGTTTTTCCATAGGCTCCGCCCCCCTG
ACGAGCATCACAAAAATCGACGCTCAAGTCAGAGGTGGCGAAACCCGACAGGACTATAAAGATACCAGGC
GTTTCCCCCTGGAAGCTCCCTCGTGCGCTCTCCTGTTCCGACCCTGCCGCTTACCGGATACCTGTCCGCC
TTTCTCCCTTCGGGAAGCGTGGCGCTTTCTCATAGCTCACGCTGTAGGTATCTCAGTTCGGTGTAGGTCG
TTCGCTCCAAGCTGGGCTGTGTGCACGAACCCCCCGTTCAGCCCGACCGCTGCGCCTTATCCGGTAACTA
TCGTCTTGAGTCCAACCCGGTAAGACACGACTTATCGCCACTGGCAGCAGCCACTGGTAACAGGATTAGC
AGAGCGAGGTATGTAGGCGGTGCTACAGAGTTCTTGAAGTGGTGGCCTAACTACGGCTACACTAGAAGAA
CAGTATTTGGTATCTGCGCTCTGCTGAAGCCAGTTACCTTCGGAAAAAGAGTTGGTAGCTCTTGATCCGG
CAAACAAACCACCGCTGGTAGCGGTGGTTTTTTTGTTTGCAAGCAGCAGATTACGCGCAGAAAAAAAGGA
TCTCAAGAAGATCCTTTGATCTTTTCTACGGGGTCTGACGCTCAGTGGAACGAAAACTCACGTTAAGGGA
TTTTGGTCATGAGATTATCAAAAAGGATCTTCACCTAGATCCTTTTAAATTAAAAATGAAGTTTTAAATC
AATCTAAAGTATATATGAGTAAACTTGGTCTGACAGTTACCAATGCTTAATCAGTGAGGCACCTATCTCA
GCGATCTGTCTATTTCGTTCATCCATAGTTGCCTGACTCCCCGTCGTGTAGATAACTACGATACGGGAGG
GCTTACCATCTGGCCCCAGTGCTGCAATGATACCGCGAGACCCACGCTCACCGGCTCCAGATTTATCAGC
AATAAACCAGCCAGCCGGAAGGGCCGAGCGCAGAAGTGGTCCTGCAACTTTATCCGCCTCCATCCAGTCT
ATTAATTGTTGCCGGGAAGCTAGAGTAAGTAGTTCGCCAGTTAATAGTTTGCGCAACGTTGTTGCCATTG
CTACAGGCATCGTGGTGTCACGCTCGTCGTTTGGTATGGCTTCATTCAGCTCCGGTTCCCAACGATCAAG
GCGAGTTACATGATCCCCCATGTTGTGCAAAAAAGCGGTTAGCTCCTTCGGTCCTCCGATCGTTGTCAGA
AGTAAGTTGGCCGCAGTGTTATCACTCATGGTTATGGCAGCACTGCATAATTCTCTTACTGTCATGCCAT
CCGTAAGATGCTTTTCTGTGACTGGTGAGTACTCAACCAAGTCATTCTGAGAATAGTGTATGCGGCGACC
GAGTTGCTCTTGCCCGGCGTCAATACGGGATAATACCGCGCCACATAGCAGAACTTTAAAAGTGCTCATC
ATTGGAAAACGTTCTTCGGGGCGAAAACTCTCAAGGATCTTACCGCTGTTGAGATCCAGTTCGATGTAAC
CCACTCGTGCACCCAACTGATCTTCAGCATCTTTTACTTTCACCAGCGTTTCTGGGTGAGCAAAAACAGG
AAGGCAAAATGCCGCAAAAAAGGGAATAAGGGCGACACGGAAATGTTGAATACTCATACTCTTCCTTTTT
CAATATTATTGAAGCATTTATCAGGGTTATTGTCTCATGAGCGGATACATATTTGAATGTATTTAGAAAA
ATAAACAAATAGGGGTTCCGCGCACATTTCCCCGAAAAGTGCCACCTGGGTCGACATTGATTATTGACTA
GTTATTAATAGTAATCAATTACGGGGTCATTAGTTCATAGCCCATATATGGAGTTCCGCGTTACATAACT
TACGGTAAATGGCCCGCCTGGCTGACCGCCCAACGACCCCCGCCCATTGACGTCAATAATGACGTATGTT
CCCATAGTAACGCCAATAGGGACTTTCCATTGACGTCAATGGGTGGAGTATTTACGGTAAACTGCCCACT
TGGCAGTACATCAAGTGTATCATATGCCAAGTACGCCCCCTATTGACGTCAATGACGGTAAATGGCCCGC
CTGGCATTATGCCCAGTACATGACCTTATGGGACTTTCCTACTTGGCAGTACATCTACGTATTAGTCATC
GCTATTACCATGGTCGAGGTGAGCCCCACGTTCTGCTTCACTCTCCCCATCTCCCCCCCCTCCCCACCCC
CAATTTTGTATTTATTTATTTTTTAATTATTTTGTGCAGCGATGGGGGCGGGGGGGGGGGGGGCGCGCGC
CAGGCGGGGCGGGGCGGGGCGAGGGGCGGGGCGGGGCGAGGCGGAAAGGTGCGGCGGCAGCCAATCAGAG
CGGCGCGCTCCGAAAGTTTCCTTTTATGGCGAGGCGGCGGCGGCGGCGGCCCTATAAAAAGCGAAGCGCG
CGGCGGGCGGGAGTCGCTGCGTTGCCTTCGCCCCGTGCCCCGCTCCGCGCCGCCTCGCGCCGCCCGCCCC
GGCTCTGACTGACCGCGTTACTCCCACAGGTGAGCGGGCGGGACGGCCCTTCTCCTCCGGGCTGTAATTA
GCGCTTGGTTTAATGACGGCTCGTTTCTTTTCTGTGGCTGCGTGAAAGCCTTAAAGGGCTCCGGGAGGGC
CCTTTGTGCGGGGGGGAGCGGCTCGGGGGGTGCGTGCGTGTGTGTGTGCGTGGGGAGCGCCGCGTGCGGC
TCCGCGCTGCCCGGCGGCTGTGAGCGCTGCGGGCGCGGCGCGGGGCTTTGTGCGCTCCGCAGTGTGCGCG
AGGGGAGCGCGGCCGGGGGCGGTGCCCCGCGGTGCGGGGGGGGCTGCGAGGGGAACAAAGGCTGCGTGCG
GGGTGTGTGCGTGGGGGGGTGAGCAGGGGGTGTGGGCGCGGCGGTCGGGCTGTAACCCCCCCCTGCACCC
CCCTCCCCGAGTTGCTGAGCACGGCCCGGCTTCGGGTGCGGGGCTCCGTACGGGGCGTGGCGCGGGGCTC
GCCGTGCCGGGCGGGGGGTGGCGGCAGGTGGGGGTGCCGGGCGGGGCGGGGCCGCCTCGGGCCGGGGAGG
GCTCGGGGGAGGGGCGCGGCGGCCCCCGGAGCGCCGGCGGCTGTCGAGGCGCGGCGAGCCGCAGCCATTG
CCTTTTATGGTAATCGTGCGAGAGGGCGCAGGGACTTCCTTTGTCCCAAATCTGTGCGGAGCCGAAATCT
GGGAGGCGCCGCCGCACCCCCTCTAGCGGGCGCGGGGCGAAGCGGTGCGGCGCCGGCAGGAAGGAAATGG
GCGGGGAGGGCCTTCGTGCGTCGCCGCGCCGCCGTCCCCTTCTCCCTCTCCAGCCTCGGGGCTGTCCGCG
GGGGGACGGCTGCCTTCGGGGGGGACGGGGCAGGGCGGGGTTCGGCTTCTGGCGTGTGACCGGCGGCTCT
AGAGCCTCTGCTAACCATGTTCATGCCTTCTTCTTTTTCCTACAGCTCCTGGGCAACGTGCTGGTTATTG
TGCTGTCTCATCATTTTGGCAAAGAATTGATTAATTCGAGCGAAGGCGCGCCCATTACTCGCATCCATTC
TCAGGCTGTCTCGTCTCGTCTCGCACGCGTGCCGCCACCATGGCGCCAACTCAAGACGAGTTCACCCAAC
TCTCCCAATCAATCGCCGAGTTCCACACGTACCAACTCGGTAACGGCCGTTGCTCATCTCTCCTAGCTCA
GCGAATCCACGCGCCGCCGGAAACAGTATGGTCCGTGGTGAGACGTTTCGATAGGCCACAGATTTACAAA
CACTTCATCAAAAGCTGTAACGTGAGTGAAGATTTCGAGATGCGAGTGGGATGCACGCGCGACGTGAACG
TGATAAGTGGATTACCGGCGAATACGTCTCGAGAGAGATTAGATCTGTTGGACGATGATCGGAGAGTGAC
TGGGTTTAGTATAACCGGTGGTGAACATAGGCTGAGGAATTATAAATCGGTTACGACGGTTCATAGATTT
GAGAAAGAAGAAGAAGAAGAAAGGATCTGGACCGTTGTTTTGGAATCTTATGTTGTTGATGTACCGGAAG
GTAATTCGGAGGAAGATACGAGATTGTTTGCTGATACGGTTATTAGATTGAATCTTCAGAAACTTGCTTC
GATCACTGAAGCTATGAACTACCCATACGATGTTCCAGATTACGCTTCCGGAGGGTCTGGCTCCGGATCA
AGTGGTGGCAGCGGTACCCTGATCTATGGTGCCAAGGATGACTCTGGGCAGAGATACCTGGCCTGGTCTG
GCCACTCTGCCAGAGTGGGTGCTGCCAGGGACATGGCCAGGGCTGGTGTGTCCATCCCTGAAATCATGCA
GGCTGGTGGCTGGACCAATGTGAACATTGTGATGAACTACATCAGAAACCTGGACTCTGAGACTGGGGCC
ATGGTGAGGCTGCTCGAGGATGGGGACCCCAAGAAAAAGCGGAAGGTGTGAGAATTCCTGTGCCTTCTAG
TTGCCAGCCATCTGTTGTTTGCCCCTCCCCCGTGCCTTCCTTGACCCTGGAAGGTGCCACTCCCACTGTC
CTTTCCTAATAAAATGAGGAAATTGCATCGCATTGTCTGAGTAGGTGTCATTCTATTCTGGGGGGTGGGG
TGGGGCAGGACAGCAAGGGGGAGGATTGGGAAGACAATAGCAGGCATGCTGGGGATGCGGTGGGCTCTAT
GGCTTCTGAGGCGGAAAGAACCAGCTGGGGCTCTAGGGGGTATCCCCACGCGCCCTGTAGCGTGTACCGC
TGGGAGTTCGTAGACGGAAACAAACGCAGAATCCAAGCGCGGCCGCCCAGGATACATAGATTACCACAAC
TCCGAGCCCTTCCACCGCTAGCGCACTCCTCAGGTGCAGGCTGCCTATCAGAAGGTGGTGGCTGGTGTGG
CCAATGCCCTGGCTCACAAATACCACTGAGATCTTTTTCCCTCTGCCAAAAATTATGGGGACATCATGAA
GCCCCTTGAGCATCTGACTTCTGGCTAATAAAGGAAATTTATTTTCATTGCAATAGTGTGTTGGAATTTT
TTGTGTCTCTCACTCGGAAGGACATATGGGAGGGCAAATCATTTAAAACATCAGAATGAGTATTTGGTTT
AGAGTTTGGCAACATATGCCCATATGCTGGCTGCCATGAACAAAGGTTGGCTATAAAGAGGTCATCAGTA
TATGAAACAGCCCCCTGCTGTCCATTCCTTATTCCATAGAAAAGCCTTGACTTGAGGTTAGATTTTTTTT
ATATTTTGTTTTGTGTTATTTTTTTCTTTAACATCCCTAAAATTTTCCTTACATGTTTTACTAGCCAGAT
TTTTCCTCCTCTCCTGACTACTCCCAGTCATAGCTGTCCCTCTTCTCTTATGGAGATCCCTCGACCTGCA
G
