>Addgene plasmid #108746 | pBW2663_pCAG-PV1-PYL-L1-iCre-271C-NLS-BGHpA | addgene partial sequence | sequence record 216313 | Addgene Partial NGS Result
TGCACCCCCCTCCCCGAGTTGCTGAGCACGGCCCGGCTTCGGGTGCGGGGCTCCGTACGGGGCGTGGCGC
GGGGCTCGCCGTGCCGGGCGGGGGGTGGCGGCAGGTGGGGGTGCCGGGCGGGGCGGGGCCGCCTCGGGCC
GGGGAGGGCTCGGGGGAGGGGCGCGGCGGCCCCCGGAGCGCCGGCGGCTGTCGAGGCGCGGCGAGCCGCA
GCCATTGCCTTTTATGGTAATCGTGCGAGAGGGCGCAGGGACTTCCTTTGTCCCAAATCTGTGCGGAGCC
GAAATCTGGGAGGCGCCGCCGCACCCCCTCTAGCGGGCGCGGGGCGAAGCGGTGCGGCGCCGGCAGGAAG
GAAATGGGCGGGGAGGGCCTTCGTGCGTCGCCGCGCCGCCGTCCCCTTCTCCCTCTCCAGCCTCGGGGCT
GTCCGCGGGGGGACGGCTGCCTTCGGGGGGGACGGGGCAGGGCGGGGTTCGGCTTCTGGCGTGTGACCGG
CGGCTCTAGAGCCTCTGCTAACCATGTTCATGCCTTCTTCTTTTTCCTACAGCTCCTGGGCAACGTGCTG
GTTATTGTGCTGTCTCATCATTTTGGCAAAGAATTGATTAATTCGAGCGAAGGCGCGCCCATTACTCGCA
TCCATTCTCAGGCTGTCTCGTCTCGTCTCGCACGCGTGCCGCCACCATGGCGCCAACTCAAGACGAGTTC
ACCCAACTCTCCCAATCAATCGCCGAGTTCCACACGTACCAACTCGGTAACGGCCGTTGCTCATCTCTCC
TAGCTCAGCGAATCCACGCGCCGCCGGAAACAGTATGGTCCGTGGTGAGACGTTTCGATAGGCCACAGAT
TTACAAACACTTCATCAAAAGCTGTAACGTGAGTGAAGATTTCGAGATGCGAGTGGGATGCACGCGCGAC
GTGAACGTGATAAGTGGATTACCGGCGAATACGTCTCGAGAGAGATTAGATCTGTTGGACGATGATCGGA
GAGTGACTGGGTTTAGTATAACCGGTGGTGAACATAGGCTGAGGAATTATAAATCGGTTACGACGGTTCA
TAGATTTGAGAAAGAAGAAGAAGAAGAAAGGATCTGGACCGTTGTTTTGGAATCTTATGTTGTTGATGTA
CCGGAAGGTAATTCGGAGGAAGATACGAGATTGTTTGCTGATACGGTTATTAGATTGAATCTTCAGAAAC
TTGCTTCGATCACTGAAGCTATGAACTACCCATACGATGTTCCAGATTACGCTTCCGGAGGGTCTGGCTC
CGGATCAAGTGGTGGCAGCGGTACCCTGATCTATGGTGCCAAGGATGACTCTGGGCAGAGATACCTGGCC
TGGTCTGGCCACTCTGCCAGAGTGGGTGCTGCCAGGGACATGGCCAGGGCTGGTGTGTCCATCCCTGAAA
TCATGCAGGCTGGTGGCTGGACCAATGTGAACATTGTGATGAACTACATCAGAAACCTGGACTCTGAGAC
TGGGGCCATGGTGAGGCTGCTCGAGGATGGGGACCCCAAGAAAAAGCGGAAGGTGTGAGAATTCCTGTGC
CTTCTAGTTGCCAGCCATCTGTTGTTTGCCCCTCCCCCGTGCCTTCCTTGACCCTGGAAGGTGCCACTCC
CACTGTCCTTTCCTAATAAAATGAGGAAATTGCATCGCATTGTCTGAGTAGGTGTCATTCTATTCTGGGG
GGTGGGGTGGGGCAGGACAGCAAGGGGGAGGATTGGGAAGACAATAGCAGGCATGCTGGGGATGCGGTGG
GCTCTATGGCTTCTGAGGCGGAAAGAACCAGCTGGGGCTCTAGGGGGTATCCCCACGCGCCCTGTAGCGT
GTACCGCTGGGAGTTCGTAGACGGAAACAAACGCAGAATCCAAGCGCGGCCGCCCAGGATACATAGATTA
CCACAACTCCGAGCCCTTCCACCGCTAGCGCACTCCTCAGGTGCAGGCTGCCTATCAGAAGGTGGTGGCT
GGTGTGGCCAATGCCCTGGCTCACAAATACCACTGAGATCTTTTTCCCTCTGCCAAAAATTATGGGGACA
TCATGAAGCCCCTTGAGCATCTGACTTCTGGCTAATAAAGGAAATTTATTTTCATTGCAATAGTGTGTTG
GAATTTTTTGTGTCTCTCACTCGGAAGGACATATGGGAGGGCAAATCATTTAAAACATCAGAATGAGTAT
TTGGTTTAGAGTTTGGCAACATATGCCCATATGCTGGCTGCCATGAACAAAGGTTGGCTATAAAGAGGTC
ATCAGTATATGAAACAGCCCCCTGCTGTCCATTCCTTATTCCATAGAAAAGCCTTGACTTGAGGTTAGAT
TTTTTTTATATTTTGTTTTGTGTTATTTTTTTCTTTAACATCCCTAAAATTTTTCTTACATGTTTTACTA
GCCAGATTTTTCCTCCTCTCCTGACTACTCCCAGTCATAGCTGTCCCTCTTCTCTTATGGAGATCCCTCG
ACCTGCAGCCCAAGCTTGGCGTAATCATGGTCATAGCTGTTTCCTGTGTGAAATTGTTATCCGCTCACAA
TTCCACACAACATACGAGCCGGAAGCATAAAGTGTAAAGCCTGGGGTGCCTAATGAGTGAGCTAACTCAC
ATTAATTGCGTTGCGCTCACTGCCCGCTTTCCAGTCGGGAAACCTGTCGTGCCAGCGGATCCGCATCTCA
ATTAGTCAGCAACCATAGTCCCGCCCCTAACTCCGCCCAGTTCCGCCCATTCTCCGCCCCATGGCTGACT
AATTTTTTTTATTTATGCAGAGGCCGAGGCCGCCTCGGCCTCTGAGCTATTCCAGAAGTAGTGAGGAGGC
TTTTTTGGAGGCCTAGGCTTTTGCAAAAAGCTAACTTGTTTATTGCAGCTTATAATGGTTACAAATAAAG
CAATAGCATCACAAATTTCACAAATAAAGCATTTTTTTCACTGCATTCTAGTTGTGGTTTGTCCAAACTC
ATCAATGTATCTTATCATGTCTGGATCCGCTGCATTAATGAATCGGCCAACGCGCGGGGAGAGGCGGTTT
GCGTATTGGGCGCTCTTCCGCTTCCTCGCTCACTGACTCGCTGCGCTCGGTCGTTCGGCTGCGGCGAGCG
GTATCAGCTCACTCAAAGGCGGTAATACGGTTATCCACAGAATCAGGGGATAACGCAGGAAAGAACATGT
GAGCAAAAGGCCAGCAAAAGGCCAGGAACCGTAAAAAGGCCGCGTTGCTGGCGTTTTTCCATAGGCTCCG
CCCCCCTGACGAGCATCACAAAAATCGACGCTCAAGTCAGAGGTGGCGAAACCCGACAGGACTATAAAGA
TACCAGGCGTTTCCCCCTGGAAGCTCCCTCGTGCGCTCTCCTGTTCCGACCCTGCCGCTTACCGGATACC
TGTCCGCCTTTCTCCCTTCGGGAAGCGTGGCGCTTTCTCATAGCTCACGCTGTAGGTATCTCAGTTCGGT
GTAGGTCGTTCGCTCCAAGCTGGGCTGTGTGCACGAACCCCCCGTTCAGCCCGACCGCTGCGCCTTATCC
GGTAACTATCGTCTTGAGTCCAACCCGGTAAGACACGACTTATCGCCACTGGCAGCAGCCACTGGTAACA
GGATTAGCAGAGCGAGGTATGTAGGCGGTGCTACAGAGTTCTTGAAGTGGTGGCCTAACTACGGCTACAC
TAGAAGAACAGTATTTGGTATCTGCGCTCTGCTGAAGCCAGTTACCTTCGGAAAAAGAGTTGGTAGCTCT
TGATCCGGCAAACAAACCACCGCTGGTAGCGGTGGTTTTTTTGTTTGCAAGCAGCAGATTACGCGCAGAA
AAAAAGGATCTCAAGAAGATCCTTTGATCTTTTCTACGGGGTCTGACGCTCAGTGGAACGAAAACTCACG
TTAAGGGATTTTGGTCATGAGATTATCAAAAAGGATCTTCACCTAGATCCTTTTAAATTAAAAATGAAGT
TTTAAATCAATCTAAAGTATATATGAGTAAACTTGGTCTGACAGTTACCAATGCTTAATCAGTGAGGCAC
CTATCTCAGCGATCTGTCTATTTCGTTCATCCATAGTTGCCTGACTCCCCGTCGTGTAGATAACTACGAT
ACGGGAGGGCTTACCATCTGGCCCCAGTGCTGCAATGATACCGCGAGACCCACGCTCACCGGCTCCAGAT
TTATCAGCAATAAACCAGCCAGCCGGAAGGGCCGAGCGCAGAAGTGGTCCTGCAACTTTATCCGCCTCCA
TCCAGTCTATTAATTGTTGCCGGGAAGCTAGAGTAAGTAGTTCGCCAGTTAATAGTTTGCGCAACGTTGT
TGCCATTGCTACAGGCATCGTGGTGTCACGCTCGTCGTTTGGTATGGCTTCATTCAGCTCCGGTTCCCAA
CGATCAAGGCGAGTTACATGATCCCCCATGTTGTGCAAAAAAGCGGTTAGCTCCTTCGGTCCTCCGATCG
TTGTCAGAAGTAAGTTGGCCGCAGTGTTATCACTCATGGTTATGGCAGCACTGCATAATTCTCTTACTGT
CATGCCATCCGTAAGATGCTTTTCTGTGACTGGTGAGTACTCAACCAAGTCATTCTGAGAATAGTGTATG
CGGCGACCGAGTTGCTCTTGCCCGGCGTCAATACGGGATAATACCGCGCCACATAGCAGAACTTTAAAAG
TGCTCATCATTGGAAAACGTTCTTCGGGGCGAAAACTCTCAAGGATCTTACCGCTGTTGAGATCCAGTTC
GATGTAACCCACTCGTGCACCCAACTGATCTTCAGCATCTTTTACTTTCACCAGCGTTTCTGGGTGAGCA
AAAACAGGAAGGCAAAATGCCGCAAAAAAGGGAATAAGGGCGACACGGAAATGTTGAATACTCATACTCT
TCCTTTTTCAATATTATTGAAGCATTTATCAGGGTTATTGTCTCATGAGCGGATACATATTTGAATGTAT
TTAGAAAAATAAACAAATAGGGGTTCCGCGCACATTTCCCCGAAAAGTGCCACCTGGGTCGACATTGATT
ATTGACTAGTTATTAATAGTAATCAATTACGGGGTCATTAGTTCATAGCCCATATATGGAGTTCCGCGTT
ACATAACTTACGGTAAATGGCCCGCCTGGCTGACCGCCCAACGACCCCCGCCCATTGACGTCAATAATGA
CGTATGTTCCCATAGTAACGCCAATAGGGACTTTCCATTGACGTCAATGGGTGGAGTATTTACGGTAAAC
TGCCCACTTGGCAGTACATCAAGTGTATCATATGCCAAGTACGCCCCCTATTGACGTCAATGACGGTAAA
TGGCCCGCCTGGCATTATGCCCAGTACATGACCTTATGGGACTTTCCTACTTGGCAGTACATCTACGTAT
TAGTCATCGCTATTACCATGGTCGAGGTGAGCCCCACGTTCTGCTTCACTCTCCCCATCTCCCCCCCCTC
CCCACCCCCAATTTTGTATTTATTTATTTTTTAATTATTTTGTGCAGCGATGGGGGCGGGGGGGGGGGG
